Addgene plasmid #120501: EF1a_KLF15_P2A_Hygro_Barcode
Purpose: Barcoded lentiviral vector to express KLF15 in mammalian cells under control of EF1a promoter. Barcoded for transcript detection in single cell RNA-seq.
Depositing lab: Prashant Mali. Depositing organization: University of California, San Diego (UCSD). Publication: Mapping Cellular Reprogramming via Pooled Overexpression Screens with Paired Fitness and Single-Cell RNA-Sequencing Readout. Parekh U, Wu Y, Zhao D, Worlikar A, Shah N, Zhang K, Mali P. Cell Syst. 2018 Nov 12. pii: S2405-4712(18)30433-2. doi: 10.1016/j.cels.2018.10.008. PubMed 30448000.
Backbone
  Vector backbone: Unknown
  Backbone size w/o insert (bp): 9514
  Vector type: Lentiviral
  Selectable markers: Hygromycin
Growth in bacteria
  Bacterial resistance: Ampicillin, 100 μg/mL
  Growth temperature: 37°C
  Growth strain: Stbl3
  Copy number: High Copy
Gene/Insert
  Gene/Insert name: KLF15
  Species: H. sapiens (human)
  Insert size (bp): 1248
  Entrez Gene: KLF15 (a.k.a. KKLF)
  Promoter: EF1a
  Cloning method: Gibson Cloning
  Sequencing primers: 5′ 5'-ttctcaagcctcagacagtgg-3'
Terms and licenses: Academic/Nonprofit Terms; Industry Terms: Not Available to Industry
Depositor comments: 5' cloning site: BamHI (not destroyed), 3' cloning site: BamHI (not destroyed).
How to cite: EF1a_KLF15_P2A_Hygro_Barcode was a gift from Prashant Mali (Addgene plasmid # 120501 ; http://n2t.net/addgene:120501 ; RRID:Addgene_120501)
