[The description below was written by a language model from this plasmid's Addgene catalogue record and pLannotate feature annotations shown in this document.]
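Description:
EF1a_KLF15_P2A_Hygro_Barcode is a lentiviral transfer plasmid of about 10.8 kb for constitutive expression of human KLF15, a Krüppel-like zinc-finger transcriptional regulator, in mammalian cells. The parental backbone is not named in the record. In bacteria it replicates from a high-copy ColE1/pUC-type origin and is selected with ampicillin through the bla gene. An f1 origin and an SV40/EM7-driven BleoR (Zeocin resistance) cassette with an SV40 poly(A) signal also sit in the plasmid backbone, outside the LTR-flanked region that is packaged into virus.

The viral portion has a third-generation-style layout. A CMV enhancer/promoter is placed upstream of a truncated HIV-1 5' LTR to drive genomic RNA production in packaging cells. This is followed by the Ψ packaging signal with a gag fragment, the Rev response element for nuclear export, and the cPPT/CTS. The downstream LTR is also annotated as truncated, is preceded by a loxP site, and is followed by a bGH poly(A) signal. Inside this frame, the EF-1α promoter drives the 1,248 bp KLF15 open reading frame, which was inserted by Gibson assembly with flanking BamHI sites retained. According to the construct name, KLF15 is joined through a P2A self-cleaving peptide to the hygromycin phosphotransferase gene (hph), so a single transcript yields both the transcription factor and the marker for hygromycin selection of transduced cells. Neither the P2A nor the barcode is annotated in the feature table. The barcode is described as allowing the expressed transcript to be detected in single-cell RNA-seq. The vector was built for pooled overexpression screens that link each transcription factor to fitness and single-cell transcriptomic effects during cellular reprogramming.
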