Features (pLannotate 1.2.2; 33 found; start..end, strand, type, name):
     31..83      -  misc_feature   bom (fragment): basis of mobility region from pBR322
    238..617     +  enhancer       CMV enhancer: human cytomegalovirus immediate early enhancer
    618..817     +  promoter       CMV promoter: human cytomegalovirus (CMV) immediate early promoter
    835..1015    +  LTR            5' LTR (truncated): truncated 5' long terminal repeat (LTR) from HIV-1
   1062..1187    +  misc_feature   HIV-1 Ψ: packaging signal of human immunodeficiency virus type 1
   1171..1534    +  CDS            HIV-1 gag (fragment): gag protein from human immunodeficiency virus 1; gag
   1680..1913    +  misc_feature   RRE: The Rev response element (RRE) of HIV-1 allows for Rev-dependent mRNA export from the nucleus to the cytoplasm.
   2290..2390    +  CDS            Rev (fragment): human immunodeficiency virus 1 (HIV-1) Rev protein; rev; enhances nuclear export of unspliced and incompletely spliced viral mRNAs
   2440..2557    +  misc_feature   cPPT/CTS: central polypurine tract and central termination sequence of HIV-1
   2620..2686    +  CDS            small t antigen (fragment): SV40 (simian virus 40) small t antigen
   2693..3871    +  promoter       EF-1α promoter: strong constitutive promoter for human elongation factor EF-1α
   3888..3906    +  promoter       T7 promoter: promoter for bacteriophage T7 RNA polymerase
   3926..3962    -  misc_feature   MCS (fragment): pBluescript multiple cloning site
   3970..5217    +  CDS            KLF15: KLF15_HUMAN - Also known as KKLF. Experimental evidence at protein level: Swiss-Prot protein existence level 1. Transcriptional regulator that binds to the GA element of the CLCNKA promoter. Binds to the KCNIP2 promoter and regulates KCNIP2 circadian expression in the heart (By similarity). Is a repressor of CCN2 expression, involved in the control of cardiac fibrosis. It is also involved in the control of cardiac hypertrophy acting through the inhibition of MEF2A and GATA4 (By similarity). Involved in podocyte differentiation (By similarity). Inhibits MYOCD activity. Is a negative regulator o
   5284..6306    +  CDS            hph: KHYB_ECOLX - Experimental evidence at protein level: Swiss-Prot protein existence level 1. The aminoglycoside phosphotransferases achieve inactivation of their antibiotic substrates by phosphorylation. Only phosphorylates hygromycin and closely related compounds such as demethyl analogs and destomycin. From Escherichia coli.
   6390..6503    +  CDS            nef (fragment): NEF_HV1LA - Experimental evidence at protein level: Swiss-Prot protein existence level 1. Extracellular Nef protein targets CD4(+) T-lymphocytes for apoptosis by interacting with CXCR4 surface receptors. From Human immunodeficiency virus type 1 group M subtype B (isolate Lai) (HIV-1).
   6501..6534    +  protein_bind   loxP: Cre-mediated recombination occurs in the 8-bp core sequence (GCATACAT). Cre recombinase
   6559..6739    +  LTR            5' LTR (truncated): truncated 5' long terminal repeat (LTR) from HIV-1
   6771..6995    +  polyA_signal   bGH poly(A) signal: bovine growth hormone polyadenylation signal
   6999..7020    +  promoter       SV40 promoter (fragment): SV40 enhancer and early promoter
   7041..7469    +  rep_origin     f1 ori (sequence partly withheld): f1 bacteriophage origin of replication; arrow indicates direction of (+) strand synthesis
   7483..7812    +  promoter       SV40 promoter: SV40 enhancer and early promoter
   7860..7907    +  promoter       EM7 promoter: synthetic bacterial promoter&nbsp
   7926..8300    +  CDS            BleoR: antibiotic-binding protein; Sh ble from Streptoalloteichus hindustanus; confers resistance to bleomycin, phleomycin, and Zeocin™
   8310..8435    +  CDS            ble (fragment): BLE_KLEPN - Experimental evidence at protein level: Swiss-Prot protein existence level 1. Binding protein with a strong affinity to the bleomycin family of antibiotics. Binds to CL990; an antimitotic-antibiotic compound. From Klebsiella pneumoniae.
   8430..8551    +  polyA_signal   SV40 poly(A) signal: SV40 polyadenylation signal
   8622..8644    -  protein_bind   lac operator (fragment): The lac repressor binds to the lac operator to inhibit transcription in E. coli. This inhibition can be relieved by adding lactose or isopropyl-β-D-thiogalactopyranoside (IPTG). lac repressor encoded by lacI
   8648..8678    -  promoter       lac promoter: promoter for the E. coli lac operon
   8693..8714    -  protein_bind   CAP binding site: CAP binding activates transcription in the presence of cAMP. E. coli catabolite activator protein
   8727..8819    -  CDS            lacI (fragment): lac repressor; lacI; The lac repressor binds to the lac operator to inhibit transcription in E. coli. This inhibition can be relieved by adding lactose or isopropyl-β-D-thiogalactopyranoside (IPTG).
   9002..9590    -  rep_origin     ori: high-copy-number ColE1/pMB1/pBR322/pUC origin of replication
   9761..10621   -  CDS            AmpR: β-lactamase; bla; confers resistance to ampicillin, carbenicillin, and related antibiotics
  10622..10726   -  promoter       AmpR promoter: bla
>Addgene plasmid #120501 | EF1a_KLF15_P2A_Hygro_Barcode | addgene full sequence | sequence record 234747 | Addgene NGS Result
GTCGACGGATCGGGAGATCTCCCGATCCCCTATGGTGCACTCTCAGTACAATCTGCTCTGATGCCGCATA
GTTAAGCCAGTATCTGCTCCCTGCTTGTGTGTTGGAGGTCGCTGAGTAGTGCGCGAGCAAAATTTAAGCT
ACAACAAGGCAAGGCTTGACCGACAATTGCATGAAGAATCTGCTTAGGGTTAGGCGTTTTGCGCTGCTTC
GCGATGTACGGGCCAGATATACGCGTTGACATTGATTATTGACTAGTTATTAATAGTAATCAATTACGGG
GTCATTAGTTCATAGCCCATATATGGAGTTCCGCGTTACATAACTTACGGTAAATGGCCCGCCTGGCTGA
CCGCCCAACGACCCCCGCCCATTGACGTCAATAATGACGTATGTTCCCATAGTAACGCCAATAGGGACTT
TCCATTGACGTCAATGGGTGGAGTATTTACGGTAAACTGCCCACTTGGCAGTACATCAAGTGTATCATAT
GCCAAGTACGCCCCCTATTGACGTCAATGACGGTAAATGGCCCGCCTGGCATTATGCCCAGTACATGACC
TTATGGGACTTTCCTACTTGGCAGTACATCTACGTATTAGTCATCGCTATTACCATGGTGATGCGGTTTT
GGCAGTACATCAATGGGCGTGGATAGCGGTTTGACTCACGGGGATTTCCAAGTCTCCACCCCATTGACGT
CAATGGGAGTTTGTTTTGGCACCAAAATCAACGGGACTTTCCAAAATGTCGTAACAACTCCGCCCCATTG
ACGCAAATGGGCGGTAGGCGTGTACGGTGGGAGGTCTATATAAGCAGCGCGTTTTGCCTGTACTGGGTCT
CTCTGGTTAGACCAGATCTGAGCCTGGGAGCTCTCTGGCTAACTAGGGAACCCACTGCTTAAGCCTCAAT
AAAGCTTGCCTTGAGTGCTTCAAGTAGTGTGTGCCCGTCTGTTGTGTGACTCTGGTAACTAGAGATCCCT
CAGACCCTTTTAGTCAGTGTGGAAAATCTCTAGCAGTGGCGCCCGAACAGGGACTTGAAAGCGAAAGGGA
AACCAGAGGAGCTCTCTCGACGCAGGACTCGGCTTGCTGAAGCGCGCACGGCAAGAGGCGAGGGGCGGCG
ACTGGTGAGTACGCCAAAAATTTTGACTAGCGGAGGCTAGAAGGAGAGAGATGGGTGCGAGAGCGTCAGT
ATTAAGCGGGGGAGAATTAGATCGCGATGGGAAAAAATTCGGTTAAGGCCAGGGGGAAAGAAAAAATATA
AATTAAAACATATAGTATGGGCAAGCAGGGAGCTAGAACGATTCGCAGTTAATCCTGGCCTGTTAGAAAC
ATCAGAAGGCTGTAGACAAATACTGGGACAGCTACAACCATCCCTTCAGACAGGATCAGAAGAACTTAGA
TCATTATATAATACAGTAGCAACCCTCTATTGTGTGCATCAAAGGATAGAGATAAAAGACACCAAGGAAG
CTTTAGACAAGATAGAGGAAGAGCAAAACAAAAGTAAGACCACCGCACAGCAAGCGGCCGCTGATCTTCA
GACCTGGAGGAGGAGATATGAGGGACAATTGGAGAAGTGAATTATATAAATATAAAGTAGTAAAAATTGA
ACCATTAGGAGTAGCACCCACCAAGGCAAAGAGAAGAGTGGTGCAGAGAGAAAAAAGAGCAGTGGGAATA
GGAGCTTTGTTCCTTGGGTTCTTGGGAGCAGCAGGAAGCACTATGGGCGCAGCGTCAATGACGCTGACGG
TACAGGCCAGACAATTATTGTCTGGTATAGTGCAGCAGCAGAACAATTTGCTGAGGGCTATTGAGGCGCA
ACAGCATCTGTTGCAACTCACAGTCTGGGGCATCAAGCAGCTCCAGGCAAGAATCCTGGCTGTGGAAAGA
TACCTAAAGGATCAACAGCTCCTGGGGATTTGGGGTTGCTCTGGAAAACTCATTTGCACCACTGCTGTGC
CTTGGAATGCTAGTTGGAGTAATAAATCTCTGGAACAGATTTGGAATCACACGACCTGGATGGAGTGGGA
CAGAGAAATTAACAATTACACAAGCTTAATACACTCCTTAATTGAAGAATCGCAAAACCAGCAAGAAAAG
AATGAACAAGAATTATTGGAATTAGATAAATGGGCAAGTTTGTGGAATTGGTTTAACATAACAAATTGGC
TGTGGTATATAAAATTATTCATAATGATAGTAGGAGGCTTGGTAGGTTTAAGAATAGTTTTTGCTGTACT
TTCTATAGTGAATAGAGTTAGGCAGGGATATTCACCATTATCGTTTCAGACCCACCTCCCAACCCCGAGG
GGACCCGACAGGCCCGAAGGAATAGAAGAAGAAGGTGGAGAGAGAGACAGAGACAGATCCATTCGATTAG
TGAACGGATCGGCACTGCGTGCGCCAATTCTGCAGACAAATGGCAGTATTCATCCACAATTTTAAAAGAA
AAGGGGGGATTGGGGGGTACAGTGCAGGGGAAAGAATAGTAGACATAATAGCAACAGACATACAAACTAA
AGAATTACAAAAACAAATTACAAAAATTCAAAATTTTCGGGTTTATTACAGGGACAGCAGAGATCCAGTT
TGGTTAATTAATCGATAAGCTTTGCAAAGATGGATAAAGTTTTAAACAGAGAGGAATCTTTGCAGCTAAT
GGACCTTCTAGGTCTTGAAAGGAGTGGGAATTGGCTCCGGTGCCCGTCAGTGGGCAGAGCGCACATCGCC
CACAGTCCCCGAGAAGTTGGGGGGAGGGGTCGGCAATTGAACCGGTGCCTAGAGAAGGTGGCGCGGGGTA
AACTGGGAAAGTGATGTCGTGTACTGGCTCCGCCTTTTTCCCGAGGGTGGGGGAGAACCGTATATAAGTG
CAGTAGTCGCCGTGAACGTTCTTTTTCGCAACGGGTTTGCCGCCAGAACACAGGTAAGTGCCGTGTGTGG
TTCCCGCGGGCCTGGCCTCTTTACGGGTTATGGCCCTTGCGTGCCTTGAATTACTTCCACCTGGCTGCAG
TACGTGATTCTTGATCCCGAGCTTCGGGTTGGAAGTGGGTGGGAGAGTTCGAGGCCTTGCGCTTAAGGAG
CCCCTTCGCCTCGTGCTTGAGTTGAGGCCTGGCCTGGGCGCTGGGGCCGCCGCGTGCGAATCTGGTGGCA
CCTTCGCGCCTGTCTCGCTGCTTTCGATAAGTCTCTAGCCATTTAAAATTTTTGATGACCTGCTGCGACG
CTTTTTTTCTGGCAAGATAGTCTTGTAAATGCGGGCCAAGATCTGCACACTGGTATTTCGGTTTTTGGGG
CCGCGGGCGGCGACGGGGCCCGTGCGTCCCAGCGCACATGTTCGGCGAGGCGGGGCCTGCGAGCGCGGCC
ACCGAGAATCGGACGGGGGTAGTCTCAAGCTGGCCGGCCTGCTCTGGTGCCTGGCCTCGCGCCGCCGTGT
ATCGCCCCGCCCTGGGCGGCAAGGCTGGCCCGGTCGGCACCAGTTGCGTGAGCGGAAAGATGGCCGCTTC
CCGGCCCTGCTGCAGGGAGCTCAAAATGGAGGACGCGGCGCTCGGGAGAGCGGGCGGGTGAGTCACCCAC
ACAAAGGAAAAGGGCCTTTCCGTCCTCAGCCGTCGCTTCATGTGACTCCACGGAGTACCGGGCGCCGTCC
AGGCACCTCGATTAGTTCTCGAGCTTTTGGAGTACGTCGTCTTTAGGTTGGGGGGAGGGGTTTTATGCGA
TGGAGTTTCCCCACACTGAGTGGGTGGAGACTGAAGTTAGGCCAGCTTGGCACTTGATGTAATTCTCCTT
GGAATTTGCCCTTTTTGAGTTTGGATCTTGGTTCATTCTCAAGCCTCAGACAGTGGTTCAAAGTTTTTTT
CTTCCATTTCAGGTGTCGTGAGGAATTAGCTTGGTACTAATACGACTCACTATAGGGAGACCCAAGCTGG
CTAGGTAAGCTTGATACCGAATTCCTGCAGCCCGGGGGATCCCGCCACCATGGTGGACCACTTACTTCCA
GTGGACGAGAACTTCTCGTCGCCAAAATGCCCAGTTGGGTATCTGGGTGATAGGCTGGTTGGCCGGCGGG
CATATCACATGCTGCCCTCACCCGTCTCTGAAGATGACAGCGATGCCTCCAGCCCCTGCTCCTGTTCCAG
TCCCGACTCTCAAGCCCTCTGCTCCTGCTATGGTGGAGGCCTGGGCACCGAGAGCCAGGACAGCATCTTG
GACTTCCTATTGTCCCAGGCCACGCTGGGCAGTGGCGGGGGCAGCGGCAGTAGCATTGGGGCCAGCAGTG
GCCCCGTGGCCTGGGGGCCCTGGCGAAGGGCAGCGGCCCCTGTGAAGGGGGAGCATTTCTGCTTGCCCGA
GTTTCCTTTGGGTGATCCTGATGACGTCCCACGGCCCTTCCAGCCTACCCTGGAGGAGATTGAAGAGTTT
CTGGAGGAGAACATGGAGCCTGGAGTCAAGGAGGTCCCTGAGGGCAACAGCAAGGACTTGGATGCCTGCA
GCCAGCTCTCAGCTGGGCCACACAAGAGCCACCTCCATCCTGGGTCCAGCGGGAGAGAGCGCTGTTCCCC
TCCACCAGGTGGTGCCAGTGCAGGAGGTGCCCAGGGCCCAGGTGGGGGCCCCACGCCTGATGGCCCCATC
CCAGTGTTGCTGCAGATCCAGCCCGTGCCTGTGAAGCAGGAATCGGGCACAGGGCCTGCCTCCCCTGGGC
AAGCCCCAGAGAATGTCAAGGTTGCCCAGCTCCTGGTCAACATCCAGGGGCAGACCTTCGCACTCGTGCC
CCAGGTGGTACCCTCCTCCAACTTGAACCTGCCCTCCAAGTTTGTGCGCATTGCCCCTGTGCCCATTGCC
GCCAAGCCTGTTGGATCGGGACCCCTGGGGCCTGGCCCTGCCGGTCTCCTCATGGGCCAGAAGTTCCCCA
AGAACCCAGCCGCAGAACTCATCAAAATGCACAAATGTACTTTCCCTGGCTGCAGCAAGATGTACACCAA
AAGCAGCCACCTCAAGGCCCACCTGCGCCGGCACACGGGTGAGAAGCCCTTCGCCTGCACCTGGCCAGGC
TGCGGCTGGAGGTTCTCGCGCTCTGACGAGCTGTCGCGGCACAGGCGCTCGCACTCAGGTGTGAAGCCGT
ACCAGTGTCCTGTGTGCGAGAAGAAGTTCGCGCGGAGCGACCACCTCTCCAAGCACATCAAGGTGCACCG
CTTCCCGCGGAGCAGCCGCTCCGTGCGCTCCGTGAACGGATCCGGCGCAACAAACTTCTCTCTGCTGAAA
CAAGCCGGAGATGTCGAAGAGAATCCTGGACCGATGAAAAAGCCTGAACTCACCGCGACGTCTGTCGAGA
AGTTTCTGATCGAAAAGTTCGACAGCGTCTCCGACCTGATGCAGCTCTCGGAGGGCGAAGAATCTCGTGC
TTTCAGCTTCGATGTAGGAGGGCGTGGATATGTCCTGCGGGTAAATAGCTGCGCCGATGGTTTCTACAAA
GATCGTTATGTTTATCGGCACTTTGCATCGGCCGCGCTCCCGATTCCGGAAGTGCTTGACATTGGGGAAT
TCAGCGAGAGCCTGACCTATTGCATCTCCCGCCGTGCACAGGGTGTCACGTTGCAAGACCTGCCTGAAAC
CGAACTGCCCGCTGTTCTGCAGCCGGTCGCGGAGGCCATGGATGCGATCGCTGCGGCCGATCTTAGCCAG
ACGAGCGGGTTCGGCCCATTCGGACCGCAAGGAATCGGTCAATACACTACATGGCGTGATTTCATATGCG
CGATTGCTGATCCCCATGTGTATCACTGGCAAACTGTGATGGACGACACCGTCAGTGCGTCCGTCGCGCA
GGCTCTCGATGAGCTGATGCTTTGGGCCGAGGACTGCCCCGAAGTCCGGCACCTCGTGCACGCGGATTTC
GGCTCCAACAATGTCCTGACGGACAATGGCCGCATAACAGCGGTCATTGACTGGAGCGAGGCGATGTTCG
GGGATTCCCAATACGAGGTCGCCAACATCTTCTTCTGGAGGCCGTGGTTGGCTTGTATGGAGCAGCAGAC
GCGCTACTTCGAGCGGAGGCATCCGGAGCTTGCAGGATCGCCGCGGCTCCGGGCGTATATGCTCCGCATT
GGTCTTGACCAACTCTATCAGAGCTTGGTTGACGGCAATTTCGATGATGCAGCTTGGGCGCAGGGTCGAT
GCGACGCAATCGTCCGATCCGGAGCCGGGACTGTCGGGCGTACACAAATCGCCCGCAGAAGCGCGGCCGT
CTGGACCGATGGCTGTGTAGAAGTACTCGCCGATAGTGGAAACCGACGCCCCAGCACTCGTCCGAGGGCA
AAGGAATAAGTTAGAACTATTTCCTGGCTGTTACGCGTTGTTGACCCGAATTATTCGCTACTGACGGGCT
TGTTAAACAGTGAACCGCCCGCCCCACGACCCGCAGCGCCCGACCGAAAGGAGCGCACGACCCCATGCAT
CGAACAAAAGAAAAGGGGGGACTGGAAGGGCTAATTCACTCCCAACGAAGACAAGATATCATAACTTCGT
ATAGCATACATTATACGAAGTTATCGGCTAGCTGGTCCGGACTGTACTGGGTCTCTCTGGTTAGACCAGA
TCTGAGCCTGGGAGCTCTCTGGCTAACTAGGGAACCCACTGCTTAAGCCTCAATAAAGCTTGCCTTGAGT
GCTTCAAGTAGTGTGTGCCCGTCTGTTGTGTGACTCTGGTAACTAGAGATCCCTCAGACCCTTTTAGTCA
GTGTGGAAAATCTCTAGCAGGGCCCGTTTAAACCCGCTGATCAGCCTCGACTGTGCCTTCTAGTTGCCAG
CCATCTGTTGTTTGCCCCTCCCCCGTGCCTTCCTTGACCCTGGAAGGTGCCACTCCCACTGTCCTTTCCT
AATAAAATGAGGAAATTGCATCGCATTGTCTGAGTAGGTGTCATTCTATTCTGGGGGGTGGGGTGGGGCA
GGACAGCAAGGGGGAGGATTGGGAAGACAATAGCAGGCATGCTGGGGATGCGGTGGGCTCTATGGCTTCT
GAGGCGGAAAGAACCAGCTGGGGCTCTAGGGGGTATCCCC
[124 nt withheld, positions 7041-7164]
C
[91 nt withheld, positions 7166-7256]
A
[49 nt withheld, positions 7258-7306]
CCTTTGACGTTGGAGTCCACGTTCTTT
[37 nt withheld, positions 7334-7370]
ACCCTATCTCGGTCTATTCTTTTGATTTATAAGGGATTTTGCCGATTTCGGCCTATTGGTTAAAAAATGA
GCTGATTTAACAAAAATTTAACGCGAATTAATTCTGTGGAATGTGTGTCAGTTAGGGTGTGGAAAGTCCC
CAGGCTCCCCAGCAGGCAGAAGTATGCAAAGCATGCATCTCAATTAGTCAGCAACCAGGTGTGGAAAGTC
CCCAGGCTCCCCAGCAGGCAGAAGTATGCAAAGCATGCATCTCAATTAGTCAGCAACCATAGTCCCGCCC
CTAACTCCGCCCATCCCGCCCCTAACTCCGCCCAGTTCCGCCCATTCTCCGCCCCATGGCTGACTAATTT
TTTTTATTTATGCAGAGGCCGAGGCCGCCTCTGCCTCTGAGCTATTCCAGAAGTAGTGAGGAGGCTTTTT
TGGAGGCCTAGGCTTTTGCAAAAAGCTCCCGGGAGCTTGTATATCCATTTTCGGATCTGATCAGCACGTG
TTGACAATTAATCATCGGCATAGTATATCGGCATAGTATAATACGACAAGGTGAGGAACTAAACCATGGC
CAAGTTGACCAGTGCCGTTCCGGTGCTCACCGCGCGCGACGTCGCCGGAGCGGTCGAGTTCTGGACCGAC
CGGCTCGGGTTCTCCCGGGACTTCGTGGAGGACGACTTCGCCGGTGTGGTCCGGGACGACGTGACCCTGT
TCATCAGCGCGGTCCAGGACCAGGTGGTGCCGGACAACACCCTGGCCTGGGTGTGGGTGCGCGGCCTGGA
CGAGCTGTACGCCGAGTGGTCGGAGGTCGTGTCCACGAACTTCCGGGACGCCTCCGGGCCGGCCATGACC
GAGATCGGCGAGCAGCCGTGGGGGCGGGAGTTCGCCCTGCGCGACCCGGCCGGCAACTGCGTGCACTTCG
TGGCCGAGGAGCAGGACTGACACGTGCTACGAGATTTCGATTCCACCGCCGCCTTCTATGAAAGGTTGGG
CTTCGGAATCGTTTTCCGGGACGCCGGCTGGATGATCCTCCAGCGCGGGGATCTCATGCTGGAGTTCTTC
GCCCACCCCAACTTGTTTATTGCAGCTTATAATGGTTACAAATAAAGCAATAGCATCACAAATTTCACAA
ATAAAGCATTTTTTTCACTGCATTCTAGTTGTGGTTTGTCCAAACTCATCAATGTATCTTATCATGTCTG
TATACCGTCGACCTCTAGCTAGAGCTTGGCGTAATCATGGTCATAGCTGTTTCCTGTGTGAAATTGTTAT
CCGCTCACAATTCCACACAACATACGAGCCGGAAGCATAAAGTGTAAAGCCTGGGGTGCCTAATGAGTGA
GCTAACTCACATTAATTGCGTTGCGCTCACTGCCCGCTTTCCAGTCGGGAAACCTGTCGTGCCAGCTGCA
TTAATGAATCGGCCAACGCGCGGGGAGAGGCGGTTTGCGTATTGGGCGCTCTTCCGCTTCCTCGCTCACT
GACTCGCTGCGCTCGGTCGTTCGGCTGCGGCGAGCGGTATCAGCTCACTCAAAGGCGGTAATACGGTTAT
CCACAGAATCAGGGGATAACGCAGGAAAGAACATGTGAGCAAAAGGCCAGCAAAAGGCCAGGAACCGTAA
AAAGGCCGCGTTGCTGGCGTTTTTCCATAGGCTCCGCCCCCCTGACGAGCATCACAAAAATCGACGCTCA
AGTCAGAGGTGGCGAAACCCGACAGGACTATAAAGATACCAGGCGTTTCCCCCTGGAAGCTCCCTCGTGC
GCTCTCCTGTTCCGACCCTGCCGCTTACCGGATACCTGTCCGCCTTTCTCCCTTCGGGAAGCGTGGCGCT
TTCTCATAGCTCACGCTGTAGGTATCTCAGTTCGGTGTAGGTCGTTCGCTCCAAGCTGGGCTGTGTGCAC
GAACCCCCCGTTCAGCCCGACCGCTGCGCCTTATCCGGTAACTATCGTCTTGAGTCCAACCCGGTAAGAC
ACGACTTATCGCCACTGGCAGCAGCCACTGGTAACAGGATTAGCAGAGCGAGGTATGTAGGCGGTGCTAC
AGAGTTCTTGAAGTGGTGGCCTAACTACGGCTACACTAGAAGAACAGTATTTGGTATCTGCGCTCTGCTG
AAGCCAGTTACCTTCGGAAAAAGAGTTGGTAGCTCTTGATCCGGCAAACAAACCACCGCTGGTAGCGGTG
GTTTTTTTGTTTGCAAGCAGCAGATTACGCGCAGAAAAAAAGGATCTCAAGAAGATCCTTTGATCTTTTC
TACGGGGTCTGACGCTCAGTGGAACGAAAACTCACGTTAAGGGATTTTGGTCATGAGATTATCAAAAAGG
ATCTTCACCTAGATCCTTTTAAATTAAAAATGAAGTTTTAAATCAATCTAAAGTATATATGAGTAAACTT
GGTCTGACAGTTACCAATGCTTAATCAGTGAGGCACCTATCTCAGCGATCTGTCTATTTCGTTCATCCAT
AGTTGCCTGACTCCCCGTCGTGTAGATAACTACGATACGGGAGGGCTTACCATCTGGCCCCAGTGCTGCA
ATGATACCGCGAGACCCACGCTCACCGGCTCCAGATTTATCAGCAATAAACCAGCCAGCCGGAAGGGCCG
AGCGCAGAAGTGGTCCTGCAACTTTATCCGCCTCCATCCAGTCTATTAATTGTTGCCGGGAAGCTAGAGT
AAGTAGTTCGCCAGTTAATAGTTTGCGCAACGTTGTTGCCATTGCTACAGGCATCGTGGTGTCACGCTCG
TCGTTTGGTATGGCTTCATTCAGCTCCGGTTCCCAACGATCAAGGCGAGTTACATGATCCCCCATGTTGT
GCAAAAAAGCGGTTAGCTCCTTCGGTCCTCCGATCGTTGTCAGAAGTAAGTTGGCCGCAGTGTTATCACT
CATGGTTATGGCAGCACTGCATAATTCTCTTACTGTCATGCCATCCGTAAGATGCTTTTCTGTGACTGGT
GAGTACTCAACCAAGTCATTCTGAGAATAGTGTATGCGGCGACCGAGTTGCTCTTGCCCGGCGTCAATAC
GGGATAATACCGCGCCACATAGCAGAACTTTAAAAGTGCTCATCATTGGAAAACGTTCTTCGGGGCGAAA
ACTCTCAAGGATCTTACCGCTGTTGAGATCCAGTTCGATGTAACCCACTCGTGCACCCAACTGATCTTCA
GCATCTTTTACTTTCACCAGCGTTTCTGGGTGAGCAAAAACAGGAAGGCAAAATGCCGCAAAAAAGGGAA
TAAGGGCGACACGGAAATGTTGAATACTCATACTCTTCCTTTTTCAATATTATTGAAGCATTTATCAGGG
TTATTGTCTCATGAGCGGATACATATTTGAATGTATTTAGAAAAATAAACAAATAGGGGTTCCGCGCACA
TTTCCCCGAAAAGTGCCACCTGAC
