>Addgene plasmid #120501 | EF1a_KLF15_P2A_Hygro_Barcode | depositor partial sequence | sequence record 228871 | KLF15 gene
ATGGTGGACCACTTACTTCCAGTGGACGAGAACTTCTCGTCGCCAAAATGCCCAGTTGGGTATCTGGGTG
ATAGGCTGGTTGGCCGGCGGGCATATCACATGCTGCCCTCACCCGTCTCTGAAGATGACAGCGATGCCTC
CAGCCCCTGCTCCTGTTCCAGTCCCGACTCTCAAGCCCTCTGCTCCTGCTATGGTGGAGGCCTGGGCACC
GAGAGCCAGGACAGCATCTTGGACTTCCTATTGTCCCAGGCCACGCTGGGCAGTGGCGGGGGCAGCGGCA
GTAGCATTGGGGCCAGCAGTGGCCCCGTGGCCTGGGGGCCCTGGCGAAGGGCAGCGGCCCCTGTGAAGGG
GGAGCATTTCTGCTTGCCCGAGTTTCCTTTGGGTGATCCTGATGACGTCCCACGGCCCTTCCAGCCTACC
CTGGAGGAGATTGAAGAGTTTCTGGAGGAGAACATGGAGCCTGGAGTCAAGGAGGTCCCTGAGGGCAACA
GCAAGGACTTGGATGCCTGCAGCCAGCTCTCAGCTGGGCCACACAAGAGCCACCTCCATCCTGGGTCCAG
CGGGAGAGAGCGCTGTTCCCCTCCACCAGGTGGTGCCAGTGCAGGAGGTGCCCAGGGCCCAGGTGGGGGC
CCCACGCCTGATGGCCCCATCCCAGTGTTGCTGCAGATCCAGCCCGTGCCTGTGAAGCAGGAATCGGGCA
CAGGGCCTGCCTCCCCTGGGCAAGCCCCAGAGAATGTCAAGGTTGCCCAGCTCCTGGTCAACATCCAGGG
GCAGACCTTCGCACTCGTGCCCCAGGTGGTACCCTCCTCCAACTTGAACCTGCCCTCCAAGTTTGTGCGC
ATTGCCCCTGTGCCCATTGCCGCCAAGCCTGTTGGATCGGGACCCCTGGGGCCTGGCCCTGCCGGTCTCC
TCATGGGCCAGAAGTTCCCCAAGAACCCAGCCGCAGAACTCATCAAAATGCACAAATGTACTTTCCCTGG
CTGCAGCAAGATGTACACCAAAAGCAGCCACCTCAAGGCCCACCTGCGCCGGCACACGGGTGAGAAGCCC
TTCGCCTGCACCTGGCCAGGCTGCGGCTGGAGGTTCTCGCGCTCTGACGAGCTGTCGCGGCACAGGCGCT
CGCACTCAGGTGTGAAGCCGTACCAGTGTCCTGTGTGCGAGAAGAAGTTCGCGCGGAGCGACCACCTCTC
CAAGCACATCAAGGTGCACCGCTTCCCGCGGAGCAGCCGCTCCGTGCGCTCCGTGAAC
