>Addgene plasmid #120501 | EF1a_KLF15_P2A_Hygro_Barcode | depositor partial sequence | sequence record 228872 | KLF15 barcode
TTGTTGACCCGAATTATTCG
